>Addgene plasmid #215956 | AA364 | addgene full sequence | sequence record 431521 | Addgene NGS Result
TCGCGCGTTTCGGTGATGACGGTGAAAACCTCTGACACATGCAGCTCCCGGAGACGGTCACAGCTTGTCT
GTAAGCGGATGCCGGGAGCAGACAAGCCCGTCAGGGCGCGTCAGCGGGTGTTGGCGGGTGTCGGGGCTGG
CTTAACTATGCGGCATCAGAGCAGATTGTACTGAGAGTGCACCATATGCGGTGTGAAATACCGCACAGAT
GCGTAAGGAGAAAATACCGCATCAGGCGCCATTCGCCATTCAGGCTGCGCAACTGTTGGGAAGGGCGATC
GGTGCGGGCCTCTTCGCTATTACGCCAGCTGGCGAAAGGGGGATGTGCTGCAAGGCGATTAAGTTGGGTA
ACGCCAGGGTTTTCCCAGTCACGACGTTGTAAAACGACGGCCAGAGAATTCGAGCTCGGTACCTCGCGAA
TACATCTAGATGAAGACGTCAGATTTTTTGCTCACCTGTGATTGCTCCTACTCAAATACAAAAACATCAA
ATTTTCTGTCAATAAAGCATATTTATTTATATTTATTTTACAGGAAAGAATTCCTTTTAAAGTGTATTTT
AACCTATAATGAAAAACGATTAAAAAAAATACATAAAATAATTCGAAAATTTTTGAATAGCCCAGGTTGA
TAAAAATTCATTTCATACGTTTTATAACTTATGCCCCTAAGTATTTTTTGACCATAGTGTTTCAATTCTA
CATTAATTTTACAGAGTAGAATGAAACGCCACCTACTCAGCCAAGAGGCGAAAAGGTTAGCTCGCCAAGC
AGAGAGGGCGCCAGTGCTCACTACTTTTTATAATTCTCAACTTCTTTTTCCAGACTCAGTTCGTATATAT
AGACCTATTTTCAATTTAACGTCGGGAGACGCTTTTTTCGTCTCACGCGGTTCTATCTAGTTACGCGTTA
AACCAACTAGAATTTTTTTGCCTACCTGGAGCCTGAGAGTTGTTCAATAAAATAAAAATGTTTCGTTTTT
TTGCTTTCGCCAGTATTTATTATTTTTCATCAATATGTATTCAATTTGGTATGTATTTAGTAATTGTAAT
ATATAGACAATGGTTTTCCGTTGACGTACATACATCTGACGTGTGTTTATTTAGACATAATAGTTATGTT
TTCACATCTTTTTAATGTTCGCTTAATGCGTATGCATTCTAGACAATTGTGCTCGGCACACGCGTCTTCA
TCGGATCCCGGGCCCGTCGACTGCAGAGGCCTGCATGCAAGCTTGGTGTAATCATGGTCATAGCTGTTTC
CTGTGTGAAATTGTTATCCGCTCACAATTCCACACAACATACGAGCCGGAAGCATAAAGTGTAAAGCCTG
GGGTGCCTAATGAGTGAGCTAACTCACATTAATTGCGTTGCGCTCACTGCCCGCTTTCCAGTCGGGAAAC
CTGTCGTGCCAGCTGCATTAATGAATCGGCCAACGCGCGGGGAGAGGCGGTTTGCGTATTGGGCGCTCTT
CCGCTTCCTCGCTCACTGACTCGCTGCGCTCGGTCGTTCGGCTGCGGCGAGCGGTATCAGCTCACTCAAA
GGCGGTAATACGGTTATCCACAGAATCAGGGGATAACGCAGGAAAGAACATGTGAGCAAAAGGCCAGCAA
AAGGCCAGGAACCGTAAAAAGGCCGCGTTGCTGGCGTTTTTCCATAGGCTCCGCCCCCCTGACGAGCATC
ACAAAAATCGACGCTCAAGTCAGAGGTGGCGAAACCCGACAGGACTATAAAGATACCAGGCGTTTCCCCC
TGGAAGCTCCCTCGTGCGCTCTCCTGTTCCGACCCTGCCGCTTACCGGATACCTGTCCGCCTTTCTCCCT
TCGGGAAGCGTGGCGCTTTCTCATAGCTCACGCTGTAGGTATCTCAGTTCGGTGTAGGTCGTTCGCTCCA
AGCTGGGCTGTGTGCACGAACCCCCCGTTCAGCCCGACCGCTGCGCCTTATCCGGTAACTATCGTCTTGA
GTCCAACCCGGTAAGACACGACTTATCGCCACTGGCAGCAGCCACTGGTAACAGGATTAGCAGAGCGAGG
TATGTAGGCGGTGCTACAGAGTTCTTGAAGTGGTGGCCTAACTACGGCTACACTAGAAGAACAGTATTTG
GTATCTGCGCTCTGCTGAAGCCAGTTACCTTCGGAAAAAGAGTTGGTAGCTCTTGATCCGGCAAACAAAC
CACCGCTGGTAGCGGTGGTTTTTTTGTTTGCAAGCAGCAGATTACGCGCAGAAAAAAAGGATCTCAAGAA
GATCCTTTGATCTTTTCTACGGGGTCTGACGCTCAGTGGAACGAAAACTCACGTTAAGGGATTTTGGTCA
TGAGATTATCAAAAAGGATCTTCACCTAGATCCTTTTAAATTAAAAATGAAGTTTTAAATCAAGCCCAAT
CTGAATAATGTTACAACCAATTAACCAATTCTGATTAGAAAAACTCATCGAGCATCAAATGAAACTGCAA
TTTATTCATATCAGGATTATCAATACCATATTTTTGAAAAAGCCGTTTCTGTAATGAAGGAGAAAACTCA
CCGAGGCAGTTCCATAGGATGGCAAGATCCTGGTATCGGTCTGCGATTCCGACTCGTCCAACATCAATAC
AACCTATTAATTTCCCCTCGTCAAAAATAAGGTTATCAAGTGAGAAATCACCATGAGTGACGACTGAATC
CGGTGAGAATGGCAAAAGTTTATGCATTTCTTTCCAGACTTGTTCAACAGGCCAGCCATTACGCTCGTCA
TCAAAATCACTCGCATCAACCAAACCGTTATTCATTCGTGATTGCGCCTGAGCGAGACGAAATACGCGAT
CGCTGTTAAAAGGACAATTACAAACAGGAATCGAATGCAACCGGCGCAGGAACACTGCCAGCGCATCAAC
AATATTTTCACCTGAATCAGGATATTCTTCTAATACCTGGAATGCTGTTTTTCCGGGGATCGCAGTGGTG
AGTAACCATGCATCATCAGGAGTACGGATAAAATGCTTGATGGTCGGAAGAGGCATAAATTCCGTCAGCC
AGTTTAGTCTGACCATCTCATCTGTAACATCATTGGCAACGCTACCTTTGCCATGTTTCAGAAACAACTC
TGGCGCATCGGGCTTCCCATACAAGCGATAGATTGTCGCACCTGATTGCCCGACATTATCGCGAGCCCAT
TTATACCCATATAAATCAGCATCCATGTTGGAATTTAATCGCGGCCTCGACGTTTCCCGTTGAATATGGC
TCATAACACCCCTTGTATTACTGTTTATGTAAGCAGACAGTTTTATTGTTCATGATGATATATTTTTATC
TTGTGCAATGTAACATCAGAGATTTTGAGACACGGGCCAGAGCTGCA
Features (pLannotate 1.2.2; 10 found; start..end, strand, type, name):
    137..236     +  misc_feature   bom (fragment): basis of mobility region from pBR322
    242..399     -  CDS            lacZα (fragment): LacZα fragment of β-galactosidase; lacZ fragment
    444..864     +  promoter       dU6-3 promoter: RNA polymerase III promoter for Drosophila U6-3 snRNA (Port et al., 2014)
   1271..1287    -  protein_bind   lac operator: The lac repressor binds to the lac operator to inhibit transcription in E. coli. This inhibition can be relieved by adding lactose or isopropyl-β-D-thiogalactopyranoside (IPTG). lac repressor encoded by lacI
   1295..1325    -  promoter       lac promoter: promoter for the E. coli lac operon
   1340..1361    -  protein_bind   CAP binding site: CAP binding activates transcription in the presence of cAMP. E. coli catabolite activator protein
   1374..1466    -  CDS            lacI (fragment): lac repressor; lacI; The lac repressor binds to the lac operator to inhibit transcription in E. coli. This inhibition can be relieved by adding lactose or isopropyl-β-D-thiogalactopyranoside (IPTG).
   1649..2237    -  rep_origin     ori: high-copy-number ColE1/pMB1/pBR322/pUC origin of replication
   2415..3224    -  CDS            KanR: aminoglycoside phosphotransferase; aph(3')-Ia; confers resistance to kanamycin in bacteria or G418 (Geneticin®) in eukaryotes
   3331..35      +  CDS            rop (fragment) (across the origin): Rop protein, which maintains plasmids at low copy number; rop
