[The description below was written by a language model from this plasmid's Addgene catalogue record and pLannotate feature annotations shown in this document.]
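Description:
AA364 is a Fragmid fragment plasmid: a small (about 3.3 kb) bacterial donor vector built on pUC57-Kan that holds one modular part, a "guide cassette" module for epegRNA expression, intended to be combined with other Fragmid fragments into complete CRISPR vectors rather than used directly in cells. It is propagated in E. coli through the high-copy ColE1/pUC-type origin and selected with kanamycin via the aph(3')-Ia (KanR) gene. The remaining annotated backbone elements are typical pUC57 remnants: fragments of lacZα, lacI, rop and the bom region, along with the lac promoter, lac operator and CAP binding site. None of these contribute to the payload's function.

The insert is listed as dU6:3_v1, BsmBI_v14, BsmBI_v15 and evopreQ1_v1 [Sp]. The Drosophila U6-3 snRNA promoter, an RNA polymerase III promoter, is the only payload element detected by the automated annotation; its presence suggests the cassette is meant for guide expression in Drosophila cells, although the record does not state the host explicitly. Downstream, the two BsmBI elements are presumably Type IIS restriction sites that allow a user-designed prime editing guide (spacer, scaffold and extension with reverse-transcriptase template and primer binding site) to be cloned in. The evopreQ1 motif is a structured RNA pseudoknot placed at the 3' end of the pegRNA to protect it from degradation, which is what makes it an engineered pegRNA (epegRNA). The "[Sp]" designation and species field indicate compatibility with Streptococcus pyogenes Cas9-based prime editors. The BsmBI sites and evopreQ1 element are not individually annotated in the feature table, so their exact positions are not given.
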