Addgene plasmid #215956: AA364
Purpose: Fragmid fragment: (guide cassette) epegRNA expression
Depositing lab: John Doench. Depositing organization: Broad Institute. Publication: Modular vector assembly enables rapid assessment of emerging CRISPR technologies. McGee AV, Liu YV, Griffith AL, Szegletes ZM, Wen B, Kraus C, Miller NW, Steger RJ, Escude Velasco B, Bosch JA, Zirin JD, Viswanatha R, Sontheimer EJ, Goodale A, Greene MA, Green TM, Doench JG. Cell Genom. 2024 Mar 13;4(3):100519. doi: 10.1016/j.xgen.2024.100519. PubMed 38484704.
Backbone
  Vector backbone: pUC57-Kan
  Vector type: CRISPR ; Fragment
Growth in bacteria
  Bacterial resistance: Kanamycin, 50 μg/mL
  Growth temperature: 37°C
  Growth strain: DH5alpha
  Copy number: Unknown
Gene/Insert
  Gene/Insert name: dU6:3_v1; BsmBI_v14; BsmBI_v15; evopreQ1_v1 [Sp]
  Species: Streptococcus pyogenes
  Cloning method: Unknown
Resource information
  A portion of this plasmid was derived from a plasmid made by: Genscript ID: U135JHJ190-6
Terms and licenses: Academic/Nonprofit Terms; Industry Terms: Not Available to Industry
Depositor comments: Please visit https://www.biorxiv.org/content/10.1101/2023.10.25.564061v1 for bioRxiv preprint.
How to cite: AA364 was a gift from John Doench (Addgene plasmid # 215956 ; http://n2t.net/addgene:215956 ; RRID:Addgene_215956)
